Addgene plasmid #50336: pICSL70008
Depositing lab: Nicola Patron. Depositing organization: Sainsbury Laboratory, Norwich. Publication: A golden gate modular cloning toolbox for plants. Engler C, Youles M, Gruetzner R, Ehnert TM, Werner S, Jones JD, Patron NJ, Marillonnet S. ACS Synth Biol. 2014 Nov 21;3(11):839-43. doi: 10.1021/sb4001504. Epub 2014 Feb 20. PubMed 24933124.
Backbone
  Vector backbone: pICH41331
  Vector type: plant expression
Growth in bacteria
  Bacterial resistance: Spectinomycin, 50 μg/mL
  Growth temperature: 37°C
  Growth strain: DH5alpha
  Copy number: High Copy
Gene/Insert
  Gene/Insert name: pFAST-R selection cassette (monomeric tagRFP from E. quadricolor fused to the coding sequence of OLE1 (A. thaliana)
  Mutation: BsaI/BbsI sites removed by point-mutation
  Cloning method: Restriction Enzyme; 5′ cloning site BpiI (destroyed during cloning); 3′ cloning site BpiI (destroyed during cloning)
Terms and licenses: Academic/Nonprofit Terms; Industry Terms: Not Available to Industry
Depositor comments: insert can be released with BsaI
How to cite: pICSL70008 was a gift from Nicola Patron (Addgene plasmid # 50336 ; http://n2t.net/addgene:50336 ; RRID:Addgene_50336)
