[The description below was written by a language model from this plasmid's Addgene catalogue record and pLannotate feature annotations shown in this document.]
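Description:
pICSL70008 is a Level 0 part plasmid from the plant Golden Gate Modular Cloning (MoClo) toolbox, built in the pICH41331 backbone and catalogued as a plant expression vector. It is maintained in E. coli at high copy number through a ColE1/pUC-type origin and selected with spectinomycin via an aadA gene. The annotation places a bla-type promoter, a short integrase fragment and a short gentamicin acetyltransferase fragment upstream of aadA. These are probably remnants of the integron cassette from which the marker was taken, not functional genes. The short lacI fragment is likewise a backbone remnant.

The payload is the pFAST-R selection cassette, in which the Arabidopsis thaliana oleosin OLE1 coding sequence is fused at its C-terminus to monomeric TagRFP from Entacmaea quadricolor. The feature table shows the two reading frames directly abutting. It labels the oleosin portion by homology to a Brassica napus oleosin, whereas the catalogue entry gives A. thaliana as the source. Oleosins coat seed oil bodies, so the fusion makes transgenic seeds fluoresce red. Transformed seeds can therefore be picked out visually, without antibiotic or herbicide selection. About 480 nt upstream and 440 nt downstream of the fusion are unannotated. They may hold the cassette's promoter and terminator, but the record does not identify either element.

Internal BsaI and BbsI (BpiI) sites were removed by point mutation to make the insert compatible with Type IIS assembly. The insert was cloned through BpiI sites that were destroyed in the process, and it can be released with BsaI for assembly into higher-level constructs.
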