Features (pLannotate 1.2.2; 8 found; start..end, strand, type, name):
    126..230     +  promoter       AmpR promoter: bla
    221..301     -  CDS            int (fragment): INT2_ECOLX - Protein inferred from homology: Swiss-Prot protein existence level 3. Putative integrase believed to be involved in the insertion of antibiotic resistance genes into plasmids and transposons. From Escherichia coli.
    389..445     +  CDS            GmR (fragment): gentamycin acetyltransferase; aacC1; confers resistance to gentamycin
    452..1240    +  CDS            aadA: S3AD_ECOLX - Experimental evidence at protein level: Swiss-Prot protein existence level 1. Mediates bacterial resistance to the antibiotics streptomycin and spectinomycin. From Escherichia coli.
   1414..2002    +  rep_origin     ori: high-copy-number ColE1/pMB1/pBR322/pUC origin of replication
   2185..2234    +  CDS            lacI (fragment): lac repressor; lacI; The lac repressor binds to the lac operator to inhibit transcription in E. coli. This inhibition can be relieved by adding lactose or isopropyl-β-D-thiogalactopyranoside (IPTG).
   2716..3432    +  CDS            OLEO2_BRANA: Experimental evidence at protein level: Swiss-Prot protein existence level 1. May have a structural role to stabilize the lipid body during desiccation of the seed by preventing coalescence of the oil. Probably interacts with both lipid and phospholipid moieties of lipid bodies. May also provide recognition signals for specific lipase anchorage in lipolysis during seedling growth. From Brassica napus (Rape).
   3433..4125    +  CDS            TagRFP: TagRFP is a basic (constitutively fluorescent) red fluorescent protein published in 2007, derived from Entacmaea quadricolor. It has very low acid sensitivity.
>Addgene plasmid #50336 | pICSL70008 | addgene full sequence | sequence record 499941 | Addgene NGS Result
CGCTTGAGACCACGAAGTGGCTCTTCAGTGGACGAAAGGGCCTCGTGATACGCCTATTTTTATAGGTTAA
TGTCATGATAATAATGGTTTCTTAGACGTCAGGTGGCACTTTTCGGGGAAATGTGCGCGGAACCCCTATT
TGTTTATTTTTCTAAATACATTCAAATATGTATCCGCTCATGAGACAATAACCCTGATAAATGCTTCAAT
AATATTGAAAAAGGAAGAGTATGCGCTCACGCAACTGGTCCAGAACCTTGACCGAACGCAGCGGTGGTAA
CGGCGCAGTGGCGGTTTTCATGGCTTGTTATGACTGTTTTTTTTTGGGGTACAGTCTATGCCTCGGGCAT
CCAAGCAGCAAGCGCGTTACGCCGTGGGTCGATGTTTGATGTTATGGAGCAGCAACGATGTTACGCAGCA
GGGCAGTCGCCCTAAAACAAAGTTAAACATCATGAGGGAAGCGGTGATCGCCGAAGTATCGACTCAACTA
TCAGAGGTAGTTGGCGTCATCGAGCGCCATCTCGAACCGACGTTGCTGGCCGTACATTTGTACGGCTCCG
CAGTGGATGGCGGCCTGAAGCCACACAGCGATATTGATTTGCTGGTTACGGTGACCGTAAGGCTTGATGA
AACAACGCGGCGAGCTTTGATCAACGACCTTTTGGAAACTTCGGCTTCCCCTGGAGAGAGCGAGATTCTC
CGCGCTGTAGAAGTCACCATTGTTGTGCACGACGACATCATTCCGTGGCGTTATCCAGCTAAGCGCGAAC
TGCAATTTGGAGAATGGCAGCGCAATGACATTCTTGCAGGTATCTTCGAGCCAGCCACGATCGACATTGA
TCTGGCTATCTTGCTGACAAAAGCAAGAGAACATAGCGTTGCCTTGGTAGGTCCAGCGGCGGAGGAACTC
TTTGATCCGGTTCCTGAACAGGATCTATTTGAGGCGCTAAATGAAACCTTAACGCTATGGAACTCGCCGC
CCGACTGGGCTGGCGATGAGCGAAATGTAGTGCTTACGTTGTCCCGCATTTGGTACAGCGCAGTAACCGG
CAAAATCGCGCCGAAGGATGTCGCTGCCGACTGGGCAATGGAGCGCCTGCCGGCCCAGTATCAGCCCGTC
ATACTTGAAGCTAGACAGGCTTATCTTGGACAAGAAGAAGATCGCTTGGCCTCGCGCGCAGATCAGTTGG
AAGAATTTGTCCATTACGTAAAAGGCGAGATCACCAAGGTAGTCGGCAAATAACTGTCAGACCAAGTTTA
CTCATATATACTTTAGATTGATTTAAAACTTCATTTTTAATTTAAAAGGATCTAGGTGAAGATCCTTTTT
GATAATCTCATGACCAAAATCCCTTAACGTGAGTTTTCGTTCCACTGAGCGTCAGACCCCGTAGAAAAGA
TCAAAGGATCTTCTTGAGATCCTTTTTTTCTGCGCGTAATCTGCTGCTTGCAAACAAAAAAACCACCGCT
ACCAGCGGTGGTTTGTTTGCCGGATCAAGAGCTACCAACTCTTTTTCCGAAGGTAACTGGCTTCAGCAGA
GCGCAGATACCAAATACTGTTCTTCTAGTGTAGCCGTAGTTAGGCCACCACTTCAAGAACTCTGTAGCAC
CGCCTACATACCTCGCTCTGCTAATCCTGTTACCAGTGGCTGCTGCCAGTGGCGATAAGTCGTGTCTTAC
CGGGTTGGACTCAAGACGATAGTTACCGGATAAGGCGCAGCGGTCGGGCTGAACGGGGGGTTCGTGCACA
CAGCCCAGCTTGGAGCGAACGACCTACACCGAACTGAGATACCTACAGCGTGAGCTATGAGAAAGCGCCA
CGCTTCCCGAAGGGAGAAAGGCGGACAGGTATCCGGTAAGCGGCAGGGTCGGAACAGGAGAGCGCACGAG
GGAGCTTCCAGGGGGAAACGCCTGGTATCTTTATAGTCCTGTCGGGTTTCGCCACCTCTGACTTGAGCGT
CGATTTTTGTGATGCTCGTCAGGGGGGCGGAGCCTATGGAAAAACGCCAGCAACGCGGCCTTTTTACGGT
TCCTGGCCTTTTGCTGGCCTTTTGCTCACATGTTCTTTCCTGCGTTATCCCCTGATTCTGTGGATAACCG
TATTACCGCCTTTGAGTGAGCTGATACCGCTCGCCGCAGCCGAACGACCGAGCGCAGCGAGTCAGTGAGC
GAGGAAGCGGAAGAGCGCCCAATACGCAAACCGCCTCTCCCCGCGCGTTGGCCGATTCATTAATCACTCT
GTGGTCTCAGGAGTTCTAGAATGTCGCGGAACAAATTTTAAAACTAAATCCTAAATTTTTCTAATTTTGT
TGCCAATAGTGGATATGTGGGCCGTATAGAAGGAATCTATTGAAGGCCCAAACCCATACTGACGAGCCCA
AAGGTTCGTTTTGCGTTTTATGTTTCGGTTCGATGCCAACGCCACATTCTGAGCTAGGCAAAAAACAAAC
GTGTCTTTGAATAGACTCCTCTCGTTAACACATGCAGCGGCTGCATGGTGACGCCATTAACACGTGGCCT
ACAATTGCATGATGTCTCCATTGACACGTGACTTCTCGTCTCCTTTCTTAATATATCTAACAAACACTCC
TACCTCTTCCAAAATATATACACATCTTTTTGATCAATCTCTCATTCAAAATCTCATTCTCTCTAGTAAA
CAAGAACAAAAAAATGGCGGATACAGCTAGAGGAACCCATCACGATATCATCGGCAGAGATCAGTACCCG
ATGATGGGCCGAGATCGTGACCAGTACCAGATGTCCGGACGAGGATCTGACTACTCCAAGTCTAGGCAGA
TTGCTAAAGCTGCAACTGCTGTCACAGCTGGTGGTTCCCTCCTTGTTCTCTCCAGCCTTACCCTTGTTGG
AACTGTCATAGCTTTGACTGTTGCAACACCTCTGCTCGTTATCTTCAGCCCAATCCTTGTCCCGGCTCTC
ATCACAGTTGCACTCCTCATCACCGGTTTTCTTTCCTCTGGAGGGTTTGGCATTGCCGCTATAACCGTTT
TCTCTTGGATTTACAAGTAAGCACACATTTATCATCTTACTTCATAATTTTGTGCAATATGTGCATGCAT
GTGTTGAGCCAGTAGCTTTGGATCAATTTTTTTGGTCGAATAACAAATGTAACAATAAGAAATTGCAAAT
TCTAGGGAACATTTGGTTAACTAAATACGAAATTTGACCTAGCTAGCTTGAATGTGTCTGTGTATATCAT
CTATATAGGTAAAATGCTTGGTATGATACCTATTGATTGTGAATAGGTACGCAACGGGAGAGCACCCACA
GGGATCAGACAAGTTGGACAGTGCAAGGATGAAGTTGGGAAGCAAAGCTCAGGATCTGAAAGACAGAGCT
CAGTACTACGGACAGCAACATACTGGTGGGGAACATGACCGTGACCGTACTCGTGGTGGCCAGCACACTA
CTATGAGCGAGCTGATTAAGGAGAACATGCACATGAAGCTGTACATGGAGGGCACCGTGAACAACCACCA
CTTCAAGTGCACATCCGAGGGCGAAGGCAAGCCCTACGAGGGCACCCAGACCATGAGAATCAAGGTGGTC
GAGGGCGGCCCTCTCCCCTTCGCCTTCGACATCCTGGCTACCAGCTTCATGTACGGCAGCAGAACCTTCA
TCAACCACACCCAGGGCATCCCCGACTTCTTTAAGCAGTCCTTCCCTGAGGGCTTCACATGGGAGAGAGT
CACCACATACGAAGATGGGGGCGTGCTGACCGCTACCCAGGACACCAGCCTCCAGGACGGCTGCCTCATC
TACAACGTCAAGATCAGAGGGGTGAACTTCCCATCCAACGGCCCTGTGATGCAGAAGAAAACACTCGGCT
GGGAGGCCAACACCGAGATGCTGTACCCCGCTGACGGCGGCCTGGAAGGCAGAAGCGACATGGCCCTGAA
GCTCGTGGGCGGGGGCCACCTGATCTGCAACTTCAAGACCACATACAGATCCAAGAAACCCGCTAAGAAC
CTCAAGATGCCCGGCGTCTACTATGTGGACCACAGACTGGAAAGAATCAAGGAGGCCGACAAAGAAACCT
ACGTCGAGCAGCACGAGGTGGCTGTGGCCAGATACTGCGACCTCCCTAGCAAACTGGGGCACAAGTGAGC
TTACCCCACTGATGTCATCGTCATAGTCCAATAACTCCAATGTCGGGGAGTTAGTTTATGAGGAATAAAG
TGTTTAGAATTTGATCAGGGGGAGATAATAAAAGCCGAGTTTGAATCTTTTTGTTATAAGTAATGTTTAT
GTGTGTTTCTATATGTTGTCAAATGGTACCATGTTTTTTTTCCTCTCTTTTTGTAACTTGCAAGTGTTGT
GTTGTACTTTATTTGGCTTCTTTGTAAGTTGGTAACGGTGGTCTATATATGGAAAAGGTCTTGTTTTGTT
AAACTTATGTTAGTTAACTGGATTCGTCTTTAACCACAAAAAGTTTTCAATAAGCTACAAATTTAGACAC
GCAAGCCGATGCAGTCATTAGTACATATATTTATTGCAAGTGATTACATGGCAACCCAAACTTCAAAAAC
AGTAGGTTGCTCCATTTAGT
