>Addgene plasmid #50336 | pICSL70008 | addgene partial sequence | sequence record 76508 | pBR322ori-F 5'-GGGAAACGCCTGGTATCTTT-3'
CTGACTTGAGCGTCGATTTTTGTGATGCTCGTCAGGGGGGCGGAGCCTATGGAAAAACGCCAGCAACGCG
GCCTTTTTACGGTTCCTGGCCTTTTGCTGGCCTTTTGCTCACATGTTCTTTCCTGCGTTATCCCCTGATT
CTGTGGATAACCGTATTACCGCCTTTGAGTGAGCTGATACCGCTCGCCGCAGCCGAACGACCGAGCGCAG
CGAGTCAGTGAGCGAGGAAGCGGAAGAGCGCCCAATACGCAAACCGCCTCTCCCCGCGCGTTGGCCGATT
CATTAATCACTCTGTGGTCTCAGGAGTTCTAGAATGTCGCGGAACAAATTTTAAAACTAAATCCTAAATT
TTTCTAATTTTGTTGCCAATAGTGGATATGTGGGCCGTATAGAAGGAATCTATTGAAGGCCCAAACCCAT
ACTGACGAGCCCAAAGGTTCGTTTTGCGTTTTATGTTTCGGTTCGATGCCAACGCCACATTCTGAGCTAG
GCAAAAAACAAACGTGTCTTTGAATAGACTCCTCTCGTTAACACATGCAGCGGCTGCATGGTGACGCCAT
TAACACGTGGCCTACAATTGCATGATGTCTCCATTGACACGTGACTTCTCGTCTCCTTTCTTAATATATC
TAACAAACACTCCTACCTCTTCCAAAATATATACACATCTTTTTGATCAATCTCTCATTCAAAATCTCAT
TCTCTCTAGTAAACAAGAACAAAAAAATGGCGGATACAGCTAGAGGAACCCATCACGATATCATCGGCAG
AGATCAGTACCCGATGATGGGCCGAGATCGTGACCAGTACCAGATGTCCGGACGAGGATCTGACTACTCC
AAGTCTAGGCAGATTGCTAAAGCTGCAACTGCTGTCACAGCTGGTGGTTCCCTCCTTGTTCTCTCCAGCC
TTACCCTTGTTGGAACTGTCATA
