>Addgene plasmid #50336 | pICSL70008 | addgene partial sequence | sequence record 76661 | mKate2-TurboRFP-R 5'-TGAAGTGGTGGTTGTTCACG-3'
ATCAGCTCGCTCATAGTAGTGTGCTGGCCACCACGAGTACGGTCACGGTCATGTTCCCCACCAGTATGTT
GCTGTCCGTAGTACTGAGCTCTGTCTTTCAGATCCTGAGCTTTGCTTCCCAACTTCATCCTTGCACTGTC
CAACTTGTCTGATCCCTGTGGGTGCTCTCCCGTTGCGTACCTATTCACAATCAATAGGTATCATACCAAG
CATTTTACCTATATAGATGATATACACAGACACATTCAAGCTAGCTAGGTCAAATTTCGTATTTAGTTAA
CCAAATGTTCCCTAGAATTTGCAATTTCTTATTGTTACATTTGTTATTCGACCAAAAAAATTGATCCAAA
GCTACTGGCTCAACACATGCATGCACATATTGCACAAAATTATGAAGTAAGATGATAAATGTGTGCTTAC
TTGTAAATCCAAGAGAAAACGGTTATAGCGGCAATGCCAAACCCTCCAGAGGAAAGAAAACCGGTGATGA
GGAGTGCAACTGTGATGAGAGCCGGGACAAGGATTGGGCTGAAGATAACGAGCAGAGGTGTTGCAACAGT
CAAAGCTATGACAGTTCCAACAAGGGTAAGGCTGGAGAGAACAAGGAGGGAACCACCAGCTGTGACAGCA
GTTGCAGCTTTAGCAATCTGCCTAGACTTGGAGTAGTCAGATCCTCGTCCGGACATCTGGTACTGGTCAC
GATCTCGGCCCATCATCGGGTACTGATCTCTGCCGATGATATCGTGATGGGTTCCTCTAGCTGTATCCGC
CATTTTTTTGTTCTTGTTTACTAGAGAGAATGAGATTTTGAATGAGAGATTGATCAAAAAGATGTGTATA
TATTTTGGAAGAGGTAGGAGTGTTTGTTAGATATATTAAGAAAGGAGACGAGAAGTCACGTGTCAATGGA
GACATCATGCAATTGT
