>Addgene plasmid #50336 | pICSL70008 | addgene partial sequence | sequence record 76662 | LSS-mKate-R 5'-ATTAAGCTTGTGCCCCAGTTTG-3'
GCCACCTCGTGCTGCTCGACGTAGGTTTCTTTGTCGGCCTCCTTGATTCTTTCCAGTCTGTGGTCCACAT
AGTAGACGCCGGGCATCTTGAGGTTCTTAGCGGGTTTCTTGGATCTGTATGTGGTCTTGAAGTTGCAGAT
CAGGTGGCCCCCGCCCACGAGCTTCAGGGCCATGTCGCTTCTGCCTTCCAGGCCGCCGTCAGCGGGGTAC
AGCATCTCGGTGTTGGCCTCCCAGCCGAGTGTTTTCTTCTGCATCACAGGGCCGTTGGATGGGAAGTTCA
CCCCTCTGATCTTGACGTTGTAGATGAGGCAGCCGTCCTGGAGGCTGGTGTCCTGGGTAGCGGTCAGCAC
GCCCCCATCTTCGTATGTGGTGACTCTCTCCCATGTGAAGCCCTCAGGGAAGGACTGCTTAAAGAAGTCG
GGGATGCCCTGGGTGTGGTTGATGAAGGTTCTGCTGCCGTACATGAAGCTGGTAGCCAGGATGTCGAAGG
CGAAGGGGAGAGGGCCGCCCTCGACCACCTTGATTCTCATGGTCTGGGTGCCCTCGTAGGGCTTGCCTTC
GCCCTCGGATGTGCACTTGAAGTGGTGGTTGTTCACGGTGCCCTCCATGTACAGCTTCATGTGCATGTTC
TCCTTAATCAGCTCGCTCATAGTAGTGTGCTGGCCACCACGAGTACGGTCACGGTCATGTTCCCCACCAG
TATGTTGCTGTCCGTAGTACTGAGCTCTGTCTTTCAGATCCTGAGCTTTGCTTCCCAACTTCATCCTTGC
ACTGTCCAACTTGTCTGATCCCTGTGGGTGCTCTCCCGTTGCGTACCTATTCACAATCAATAGGTATCAT
ACCAAGCATTTTACCTATATAGATGATATACACAGACACATTCAAGCTAGCTAGGTCAAATTTCGTATTT
AGTTAACCAAATGTTCCCTAGAA
