>Addgene plasmid #50336 | pICSL70008 | addgene partial sequence | sequence record 76663 | MoCloR 5'-gccacctgacgtctaagaaacc-3'
GGCGTATCACGAGGCCCTTTCGTCCACTGAAGAGCCACTTCGTGGTCTCAAGCGACTAAATGGAGCAACC
TACTGTTTTTGAAGTTTGGGTTGCCATGTAATCACTTGCAATAAATATATGTACTAATGACTGCATCGGC
TTGCGTGTCTAAATTTGTAGCTTATTGAAAACTTTTTGTGGTTAAAGACGAATCCAGTTAACTAACATAA
GTTTAACAAAACAAGACCTTTTCCATATATAGACCACCGTTACCAACTTACAAAGAAGCCAAATAAAGTA
CAACACAACACTTGCAAGTTACAAAAAGAGAGGAAAAAAAACATGGTACCATTTGACAACATATAGAAAC
ACACATAAACATTACTTATAACAAAAAGATTCAAACTCGGCTTTTATTATCTCCCCCTGATCAAATTCTA
AACACTTTATTCCTCATAAACTAACTCCCCGACATTGGAGTTATTGGACTATGACGATGACATCAGTGGG
GTAAGCTCACTTGTGCCCCAGTTTGCTAGGGAGGTCGCAGTATCTGGCCACAGCCACCTCGTGCTGCTCG
ACGTAGGTTTCTTTGTCGGCCTCCTTGATTCTTTCCAGTCTGTGGTCCACATAGTAGACGCCGGGCATCT
TGAGGTTCTTAGCGGGTTTCTTGGATCTGTATGTGGTCTTGAAGTTGCAGATCAGGTGGCCCCCGCCCAC
GAGCTTCAGGGCCATGTCGCTTCTGCCTTCCAGGCCGCCGTCAGCGGGGTACAGCATCTCGGTGTTGGCC
TCCCAGCCGAGTGTTTTCTTCTGCATCACAGGGCCGTTGGATGGGAAGTTCACCCCTCTGATCTTGACGT
TGTAGATGAGGCAGCCGTCCTGGAGGCTGGTGTCCTGGGTAGCGGTCAGCACGCCCCCATCTTCGTATGT
GGTGACTCTCTCCCATGTGAAGCCC
